Addgene plasmid #186138: B1 Integrin-GFP
Purpose: For expression of recombinant beta1 integrin cytosolic domain with C-terminal GFP tag in bacteria
Depositing lab: Michael Rosen. Depositing organization: University of Texas Southwestern Medical Center. Publication: Synergistic phase separation of two pathways promotes integrin clustering and nascent adhesion formation. Case LB, De Pasquale M, Henry L, Rosen MK. Elife. 2022 Jan 20;11. pii: 72588. doi: 10.7554/eLife.72588. PubMed 35049497.
Backbone
  Vector backbone: pMal-RTH
  Backbone size w/o insert (bp): 6600
  Vector type: Bacterial Expression
Growth in bacteria
  Bacterial resistance: Ampicillin, 100 μg/mL
  Growth temperature: 37°C
  Growth strain: DH5alpha
  Copy number: Low Copy
Gene/Insert
  Gene/Insert name: ITGB1
  Species: H. sapiens (human)
  Insert size (bp): 933
  Entrez Gene: ITGB1 (a.k.a. CD29, FNRB, GPIIA, MDF2, MSK12, VLA-BETA, VLAB)
  Promoter: Lac
  Tag / fusion protein: MBP (N terminal on insert); mEGFP (C terminal on insert)
  Cloning method: Gibson Cloning
  Sequencing primers: 5′ pMAL-Fwd; 3′ pMAL-Rev
Resource information
  A portion of this plasmid was derived from a plasmid made by: Synthesized
Terms and licenses: Academic/Nonprofit Terms; Industry Terms: Not Available to Industry
How to cite: B1 Integrin-GFP was a gift from Michael Rosen (Addgene plasmid # 186138 ; http://n2t.net/addgene:186138 ; RRID:Addgene_186138)
