[The description below was written by a language model from this plasmid's Addgene catalogue record and pLannotate feature annotations shown in this document.]
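Description:
B1 Integrin-GFP is a bacterial expression plasmid built on the pMal-RTH backbone for producing the cytosolic domain of human beta1 integrin (ITGB1) as a recombinant fusion protein in E. coli. It is propagated under ampicillin selection through a β-lactamase gene. Replication relies on a ColE1/pBR322-type origin accompanied by rop and the bom region, consistent with the catalogue's low-copy designation. An f1 origin is also present, along with non-functional fragments of a tetracycline resistance gene left over from the pBR322-derived backbone.

The annotated open reading frame runs, from the N terminus, through an 8xHis tag, a signal-sequence-free maltose binding protein that stays in the cytosol, a TEV protease site, a short ITGB1 segment corresponding to the cytoplasmic tail, monomeric EGFP, a second TEV site and a further His tag. The two TEV sites should therefore allow the affinity and solubility tags on both ends to be removed after purification, leaving the integrin tail fused to mEGFP. The 933 bp insert size in the catalogue fits the integrin fragment plus mEGFP rather than the integrin segment alone.

The catalogue lists the promoter as Lac, but the feature table shows a T7 promoter followed by a lac operator, a T7 gene 10 ribosome binding site and a T7 terminator, with lacI carried on the plasmid. This indicates IPTG-inducible expression in a host supplying T7 RNA polymerase.

The associated work concerns phase separation in integrin clustering and nascent adhesion formation, suggesting the fluorescent protein is used for in vitro biochemical reconstitution and imaging.
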