Features (pLannotate 1.2.2; 24 found; start..end, strand, type, name):
    569..646     -  promoter       lacI promoter: lacI
    654..933     -  CDS            TcR (fragment): tetracycline efflux protein; tet; confers resistance to tetracycline
    955..973     +  promoter       T7 promoter: promoter for bacteriophage T7 RNA polymerase
    974..998     +  protein_bind   lac operator: The lac repressor binds to the lac operator to inhibit transcription in E. coli. This inhibition can be relieved by adding lactose or isopropyl-β-D-thiogalactopyranoside (IPTG). lac repressor encoded by lacI
   1013..1035    +  RBS            RBS: efficient ribosome binding site from bacteriophage T7 gene 10 (Olins and Rangwala, 1989)
   1054..1077    +  CDS            8xHis: 8xHis affinity tag
   1084..2184    +  CDS            MBP: maltose binding protein from E. coli; malE (mutated); This version of the gene does not encode a signal sequence, so MBP will remain in the cytosol.
   2251..2269    +  CDS            TEV site (fragment): tobacco etch virus (TEV) protease recognition and cleavage site
   2290..2430    +  CDS            ITGB1 (fragment): ITB1_BOVIN - Experimental evidence at protein level: Swiss-Prot protein existence level 1. Integrins alpha-1/beta-1, alpha-2/beta-1, alpha-10/beta-1 and alpha-11/beta-1 are receptors for collagen. Integrins alpha-1/beta-1 and alpha-2/beta-2 recognize the proline-hydroxylated sequence G-F-P-G- E-R in collagen. Integrins alpha-2/beta-1, alpha-3/beta-1, alpha- 4/beta-1, alpha-5/beta-1, alpha-8/beta-1, alpha-10/beta-1, alpha- 11/beta-1 and alpha-V/beta-1 are receptors for fibronectin. Alpha- 4/beta-1 recognizes one or more domains within the alternatively spliced CS-1 and CS-5 regions of fibronect
   2476..3192    +  CDS            mEGFP: mEGFP is a basic (constitutively fluorescent) green fluorescent protein published in 2002, derived from Aequorea victoria. It has moderate acid sensitivity.
   3208..3225    +  CDS            TEV site (fragment): tobacco etch virus (TEV) protease recognition and cleavage site
   3268..3285    +  CDS            9xHis (fragment): 9xHis affinity tag
   3295..3344    +  CDS            SET1 (fragment): solubility-enhancement tag derived from T7 phage gene 10B
   3352..3399    +  terminator     T7 terminator: transcription terminator for bacteriophage T7 RNA polymerase
   3436..3864    +  rep_origin     f1 ori (sequence partly withheld): f1 bacteriophage origin of replication; arrow indicates direction of (+) strand synthesis
   3917..4021    +  promoter       AmpR promoter: bla
   4022..4882    +  CDS            AmpR: β-lactamase; bla; confers resistance to ampicillin, carbenicillin, and related antibiotics
   5053..5641    +  rep_origin     ori: high-copy-number ColE1/pMB1/pBR322/pUC origin of replication
   5827..5966    -  misc_feature   bom: basis of mobility region from pBR322
   6068..6259    -  CDS            rop: Rop protein, which maintains plasmids at low copy number; rop
   6276..6656    +  CDS            YPB1_ECOLX: Protein predicted: Swiss-Prot protein existence level 4. From Escherichia coli.
   6728..7019    -  CDS            TcR (fragment): tetracycline efflux protein; tet; confers resistance to tetracycline
   7034..7055    -  protein_bind   CAP binding site: CAP binding activates transcription in the presence of cAMP. E. coli catabolite activator protein
   7068..568     -  CDS            lacI (across the origin): lac repressor; lacI; The lac repressor binds to the lac operator to inhibit transcription in E. coli. This inhibition can be relieved by adding lactose or isopropyl-β-D-thiogalactopyranoside (IPTG).
>Addgene plasmid #186138 | B1 Integrin-GFP | addgene full sequence | sequence record 365827 | Addgene NGS Result
TTAATGGGCCCGCTAACAGCGCGATTTGCTGGTGACCCAATGCGACCAGATGCTCCACGCCCAGTCGCGT
ACCGTCTTCATGGGAGAAAATAATACTGTTGATGGGTGTCTGGTCAGAGACATCAAGAAATAACGCCGGA
ACATTAGTGCAGGCAGCTTCCACAGCAATGGCATCCTGGTCATCCAGCGGATAGTTAATGATCAGCCCAC
TGACGCGTTGCGCGAGAAGATTGTGCACCGCCGCTTTACAGGCTTCGACGCCGCTTCGTTCTACCATCGA
CACCACCACGCTGGCACCCAGTTGATCGGCGCGAGATTTAATCGCCGCGACAATTTGCGACGGCGCGTGC
AGGGCCAGACTGGAGGTGGCAACGCCAATCAGCAACGACTGTTTGCCCGCCAGTTGTTGTGCCACGCGGT
TGGGAATGTAATTCAGCTCCGCCATCGCCGCTTCCACTTTTTCCCGCGTTTTCGCAGAAACGTGGCTGGC
CTGGTTCACCACGCGGGAAACGGTCTGATAAGAGACACCGGCATACTCTGCGACATCGTATAACGTTACT
GGTTTCACATTCACCACCCTGAATTGACTCTCTTCCGGGCGCTATCATGCCATACCGCGAAAGGTTTTGC
GCCATTCGATGGTGTCCGGGATCTCGACGCTCTCCCTTATGCGACTCCTGCATTAGGAAGCAGCCCAGTA
GTAGGTTGAGGCCGTTGAGCACCGCCGCCGCAAGGAATGGTGCATGCAAGGAGATGGCGCCCAACAGTCC
CCCGGCCACGGGGCCTGCCACCATACCCACGCCGAAACAAGCGCTCATGAGCCCGAAGTGGCGAGCCCGA
TCTTCCCCATCGGTGATGTCGGCGATATAGGCGCCAGCAACCGCACCTGTGGCGCCGGTGATGCCGGCCA
CGATGCGTCCGGCGTAGAGGATCGAGATCTCGATCCCGCGAAATTAATACGACTCACTATAGGGGAATTG
TGAGCGGATAACAATTCCCCTCTAGAAATAATTTTGTTTAACTTTAAGAAGGAGATATACCATGTCTGGC
CATCACCATCACCATCACCATCACCATCACGGCATGAAAATCGAAGAAGGTAAACTGGTAATCTGGATTA
ACGGCGATAAAGGCTATAACGGTCTCGCTGAAGTCGGTAAGAAATTCGAGAAAGATACCGGAATTAAAGT
CACCGTTGAGCATCCGGATAAACTGGAAGAGAAATTCCCACAGGTTGCGGCAACTGGCGATGGCCCTGAC
ATTATCTTCTGGGCACACGACCGCTTTGGTGGCTACGCTCAATCTGGCCTGTTGGCTGAAATCACCCCGG
ACAAAGCGTTCCAGGACAAGCTGTATCCGTTTACCTGGGATGCCGTACGTTACAACGGCAAGCTGATTGC
TTACCCGATCGCTGTTGAAGCGTTATCGCTGATTTATAACAAAGATCTGCTGCCGAACCCGCCAAAAACC
TGGGAAGAGATCCCGGCGCTGGATAAAGAACTGAAAGCGAAAGGTAAGAGCGCGCTGATGTTCAACCTGC
AAGAACCGTACTTCACCTGGCCGCTGATTGCTGCTGACGGGGGTTATGCGTTCAAGTATGAAAACGGCAA
GTACGACATTAAAGACGTGGGCGTGGATAACGCTGGCGCGAAAGCGGGTCTGACCTTCCTGGTTGACCTG
ATTAAAAACAAACACATGAATGCAGACACCGATTACTCCATCGCAGAAGCTGCCTTTAATAAAGGCGAAA
CAGCGATGACCATCAACGGCCCGTGGGCATGGTCCAACATCGACACCAGCAAAGTGAATTATGGTGTAAC
GGTACTGCCGACCTTCAAGGGTCAACCATCCAAACCGTTCGTTGGCGTGCTGAGCGCAGGTATTAACGCC
GCCAGTCCGAACAAAGAGCTGGCAAAAGAGTTCCTCGAAAACTATCTGCTGACTGATGAAGGTCTGGAAG
CGGTTAATAAAGACAAACCGCTGGGTGCCGTAGCGCTGAAGTCTTACGAGGAAGAGTTGGCGAAAGATCC
ACGTATTGCCGCCACCATGGAAAACGCCCAGAAAGGTGAAATCATGCCGAACATCCCGCAGATGTCCGCT
TTCTGGTATGCCGTGCGTACTGCGGTGATCAACGCCGCCAGCGGTCGTCAGACTGTCGATGAAGCCCTGA
AAGACGCGCAGACTAATTCGAGCTCGAACAACAACAACAATAACAATAACAACAACCTCGGGATCGAGGG
AAGGATTTCAGAAAACCTGTACTTCCAGGGATCCGGTGGAGGCGGATGTAAACTGCTTATGATCATTCAT
GATCGCCGCGAATTTGCCAAATTTGAGAAGGAAAAAATGAACGCTAAATGGGATACGGGCGAAAACCCCA
TTTACAAGTCAGCTGTGACGACCGTTGTAAACCCGAAGTATGAGGGGAAAGGTGGGAGTAGTGGTGGTAG
CGGTGGCAGTGGAGGTAGCGAATTCATGGTGAGCAAGGGCGAGGAGCTGTTCACCGGGGTGGTGCCCATC
CTGGTCGAGCTGGACGGCGACGTAAACGGCCACAAGTTCAGCGTGTCCGGCGAGGGCGAGGGCGATGCCA
CCTACGGCAAGCTGACCCTGAAGTTCATCTGCACCACCGGCAAGCTGCCCGTGCCCTGGCCCACCCTCGT
GACCACCCTGACCTACGGCGTGCAGTGCTTCAGCCGCTACCCCGACCACATGAAGCAGCACGACTTCTTC
AAGTCCGCCATGCCCGAAGGCTACGTCCAGGAGCGCACCATCTTCTTCAAGGACGACGGCAACTACAAGA
CCCGCGCCGAGGTGAAGTTCGAGGGCGACACCCTGGTGAACCGCATCGAGCTGAAGGGCATCGACTTCAA
GGAGGACGGCAACATCCTGGGGCACAAGCTGGAGTACAACTACAACAGCCACAACGTCTATATCATGGCC
GACAAGCAGAAGAACGGCATCAAGGTGAACTTCAAGATCCGCCACAACATCGAGGACGGCAGCGTGCAGC
TCGCCGACCACTACCAGCAGAACACCCCCATCGGCGACGGCCCCGTGCTGCTGCCCGACAACCACTACCT
GAGCACCCAGTCCAAGCTGAGCAAAGACCCCAACGAGAAGCGCGATCACATGGTCCTGCTGGAGTTCGTG
ACCGCCGCCGGGATCACTCTCGGCATGGACGAGCTGTACAAGTAGTGATAACTCGAGAACCTGTATTTTC
AGGGCCGTAAACGTAAACGTAAACGTAAACGTAAAGGCTGAGTCGAGCACCACCACCACCACCACTGAGA
TCCGGCTGCTAACAAAGCCCGAAAGGAAGCTGAGTTGGCTGCTGCCACCGCTGAGCAATAACTAGCATAA
CCCCTTGGGGCCTCTAAACGGGTCTTGAGGGGTTTTTTGCTGAAAGGAGGAACTATATCCGGATTGGCGA
ATGGG
[124 nt withheld, positions 3436-3559]
C
[91 nt withheld, positions 3561-3651]
A
[49 nt withheld, positions 3653-3701]
CCTTTGACGTTGGAGTCCACGTTCTTT
[37 nt withheld, positions 3729-3765]
ACCCTATCTCGGTCTATTCTTTTGATTTATAAGGGATTTTGCCGATTTCGGCCTATTGGTTAAAAAATGA
GCTGATTTAACAAAAATTTAACGCGAATTTTAACAAAATATTAACGCTTACAATTTAGGTGGCACTTTTC
GGGGAAATGTGCGCGGAACCCCTATTTGTTTATTTTTCTAAATACATTCAAATATGTATCCGCTCATGAG
ACAATAACCCTGATAAATGCTTCAATAATATTGAAAAAGGAAGAGTATGAGTATTCAACATTTCCGTGTC
GCCCTTATTCCCTTTTTTGCGGCATTTTGCCTTCCTGTTTTTGCTCACCCAGAAACGCTGGTGAAAGTAA
AAGATGCTGAAGATCAGTTGGGTGCACGAGTGGGTTACATCGAACTGGATCTCAACAGCGGTAAGATCCT
TGAGAGTTTTCGCCCCGAAGAACGTTTTCCAATGATGAGCACTTTTAAAGTTCTGCTATGTGGCGCGGTA
TTATCCCGTATTGACGCCGGGCAAGAGCAACTCGGTCGCCGCATACACTATTCTCAGAATGACTTGGTTG
AGTACTCACCAGTCACAGAAAAGCATCTTACGGATGGCATGACAGTAAGAGAATTATGCAGTGCTGCCAT
AACCATGAGTGATAACACTGCGGCCAACTTACTTCTGACAACGATCGGAGGACCGAAGGAGCTAACCGCT
TTTTTGCACAACATGGGGGATCATGTAACTCGCCTTGATCGTTGGGAACCGGAGCTGAATGAAGCCATAC
CAAACGACGAGCGTGACACCACGATGCCTGCAGCAATGGCAACAACGTTGCGCAAACTATTAACTGGCGA
ACTACTTACTCTAGCTTCCCGGCAACAATTAATAGACTGGATGGAGGCGGATAAAGTTGCAGGACCACTT
CTGCGCTCGGCCCTTCCGGCTGGCTGGTTTATTGCTGATAAATCTGGAGCCGGTGAGCGTGGGTCTCGCG
GTATCATTGCAGCACTGGGGCCAGATGGTAAGCCCTCCCGTATCGTAGTTATCTACACGACGGGGAGTCA
GGCAACTATGGATGAACGAAATAGACAGATCGCTGAGATAGGTGCCTCACTGATTAAGCATTGGTAACTG
TCAGACCAAGTTTACTCATATATACTTTAGATTGATTTAAAACTTCATTTTTAATTTAAAAGGATCTAGG
TGAAGATCCTTTTTGATAATCTCATGACCAAAATCCCTTAACGTGAGTTTTCGTTCCACTGAGCGTCAGA
CCCCGTAGAAAAGATCAAAGGATCTTCTTGAGATCCTTTTTTTCTGCGCGTAATCTGCTGCTTGCAAACA
AAAAAACCACCGCTACCAGCGGTGGTTTGTTTGCCGGATCAAGAGCTACCAACTCTTTTTCCGAAGGTAA
CTGGCTTCAGCAGAGCGCAGATACCAAATACTGTCCTTCTAGTGTAGCCGTAGTTAGGCCACCACTTCAA
GAACTCTGTAGCACCGCCTACATACCTCGCTCTGCTAATCCTGTTACCAGTGGCTGCTGCCAGTGGCGAT
AAGTCGTGTCTTACCGGGTTGGACTCAAGACGATAGTTACCGGATAAGGCGCAGCGGTCGGGCTGAACGG
GGGGTTCGTGCACACAGCCCAGCTTGGAGCGAACGACCTACACCGAACTGAGATACCTACAGCGTGAGCT
ATGAGAAAGCGCCACGCTTCCCGAAGGGAGAAAGGCGGACAGGTATCCGGTAAGCGGCAGGGTCGGAACA
GGAGAGCGCACGAGGGAGCTTCCAGGGGGAAACGCCTGGTATCTTTATAGTCCTGTCGGGTTTCGCCACC
TCTGACTTGAGCGTCGATTTTTGTGATGCTCGTCAGGGGGGCGGAGCCTATGGAAAAACGCCAGCAACGC
GGCCTTTTTACGGTTCCTGGCCTTTTGCTGGCCTTTTGCTCACATGTTCTTTCCTGCGTTATCCCCTGAT
TCTGTGGATAACCGTATTACCGCCTTTGAGTGAGCTGATACCGCTCGCCGCAGCCGAACGACCGAGCGCA
GCGAGTCAGTGAGCGAGGAAGCGGAAGAGCGCCTGATGCGGTATTTTCTCCTTACGCATCTGTGCGGTAT
TTCACACCGCAATGGTGCACTCTCAGTACAATCTGCTCTGATGCCGCATAGTTAAGCCAGTATACACTCC
GCTATCGCTACGTGACTGGGTCATGGCTGCGCCCCGACACCCGCCAACACCCGCTGACGCGCCCTGACGG
GCTTGTCTGCTCCCGGCATCCGCTTACAGACAAGCTGTGACCGTCTCCGGGAGCTGCATGTGTCAGAGGT
TTTCACCGTCATCACCGAAACGCGCGAGGCAGCTGCGGTAAAGCTCATCAGCGTGGTCGTGAAGCGATTC
ACAGATGTCTGCCTGTTCATCCGCGTCCAGCTCGTTGAGTTTCTCCAGAAGCGTTAATGTCTGGCTTCTG
ATAAAGCGGGCCATGTTAAGGGCGGTTTTTTCCTGTTTGGTCACTGATGCCTCCGTGTAAGGGGGATTTC
TGTTCATGGGGGTAATGATACCGATGAAACGAGAGAGGATGCTCACGATACGGGTTACTGATGATGAACA
TGCCCGGTTACTGGAACGTTGTGAGGGTAAACAACTGGCGGTATGGATGCGGCGGGACCAGAGAAAAATC
ACTCAGGGTCAATGCCAGCGCTTCGTTAATACAGATGTAGGTGTTCCACAGGGTAGCCAGCAGCATCCTG
CGATGCAGATCCGGAACATAATGGTGCAGGGCGCTGACTTCCGCGTTTCCAGACTTTACGAAACACGGAA
ACCGAAGACCATTCATGTTGTTGCTCAGGTCGCAGACGTTTTGCAGCAGCAGTCGCTTCACGTTCGCTCG
CGTATCGGTGATTCATTCTGCTAACCAGTAAGGCAACCCCGCCAGCCTAGCCGGGTCCTCAACGACAGGA
GCACGATCATGCGCACCCGTGGGGCCGCCATGCCGGCGATAATGGCCTGCTTCTCGCCGAAACGTTTGGT
GGCGGGACCAGTGACGAAGGCTTGAGCGAGGGCGTGCAAGATTCCGAATACCGCAAGCGACAGGCCGATC
ATCGTCGCGCTCCAGCGAAAGCGGTCCTCGCCGAAAATGACCCAGAGCGCTGCCGGCACCTGTCCTACGA
GTTGCATGATAAAGAAGACAGTCATAAGTGCGGCGACGATAGTCATGCCCCGCGCCCACCGGAAGGAGCT
GACTGGGTTGAAGGCTCTCAAGGGCATCGGTCGAGATCCCGGTGCCTAATGAGTGAGCTAACTTACATTA
ATTGCGTTGCGCTCACTGCCCGCTTTCCAGTCGGGAAACCTGTCGTGCCAGCTGCATTAATGAATCGGCC
AACGCGCGGGGAGAGGCGGTTTGCGTATTGGGCGCCAGGGTGGTTTTTCTTTTCACCAGTGAGACGGGCA
ACAGCTGATTGCCCTTCACCGCCTGGCCCTGAGAGAGTTGCAGCAAGCGGTCCACGCTGGTTTGCCCCAG
CAGGCGAAAATCCTGTTTGATGGTGGTTAACGGCGGGATATAACATGAGCTGTCTTCGGTATCGTCGTAT
CCCACTACCGAGATATCCGCACCAACGCGCAGCCCGGACTCGGTAATGGCGCGCATTGCGCCCAGCGCCA
TCTGATCGTTGGCAACCAGCATCGCAGTGGGAACGATGCCCTCATTCAGCATTTGCATGGTTTGTTGAAA
ACCGGACATGGCACTCCAGTCGCCTTCCCGTTCCGCTATCGGCTGAATTTGATTGCGAGTGAGATATTTA
TGCCAGCCAGCCAGACGCAGACGCGCCGAGACAGAAC
